>Addgene plasmid #98327 | COPE_pLX307 | depositor full sequence | sequence record 180232 | Full Sequence
GGCTCGAGGCCTGCAGGTGCAAAGATGGATAAAGTTTTAAACAGAGAGGAATCTTTGCAGCTAATGGACC
TTCTAGGTCTTGAAAGGAGTGGGAATTGGCTCCGGTGCCCGTCAGTGGGCAGAGCGCACATCGCCCACAG
TCCCCGAGAAGTTGGGGGGAGGGGTCGGCAATTGAACCGGTGCCTAGAGAAGGTGGCGCGGGGTAAACTG
GGAAAGTGATGTCGTGTACTGGCTCCGCCTTTTTCCCGAGGGTGGGGGAGAACCGTATATAAGTGCAGTA
GTCGCCGTGAACGTTCTTTTTCGCAACGGGTTTGCCGCCAGAACACAGGTAAGTGCCGTGTGTGGTTCCC
GCGGGCCTGGCCTCTTTACGGGTTATGGCCCTTGCGTGCCTTGAATTACTTCCACCTGGCTGCAGTACGT
GATTCTTGATCCCGAGCTTCGGGTTGGAAGTGGGTGGGAGAGTTCGAGGCCTTGCGCTTAAGGAGCCCCT
TCGCCTCGTGCTTGAGTTGAGGCCTGGCCTGGGCGCTGGGGCCGCCGCGTGCGAATCTGGTGGCACCTTC
GCGCCTGTCTCGCTGCTTTCGATAAGTCTCTAGCCATTTAAAATTTTTGATGACCTGCTGCGACGCTTTT
TTTCTGGCAAGATAGTCTTGTAAATGCGGGCCAAGATCTGCACACTGGTATTTCGGTTTTTGGGGCCGCG
GGCGGCGACGGGGCCCGTGCGTCCCAGCGCACATGTTCGGCGAGGCGGGGCCTGCGAGCGCGGCCACCGA
GAATCGGACGGGGGTAGTCTCAAGCTGGCCGGCCTGCTCTGGTGCCTGGCCTCGCGCCGCCGTGTATCGC
CCCGCCCTGGGCGGCAAGGCTGGCCCGGTCGGCACCAGTTGCGTGAGCGGAAAGATGGCCGCTTCCCGGC
CCTGCTGCAGGGAGCTCAAAATGGAGGACGCGGCGCTCGGGAGAGCGGGCGGGTGAGTCACCCACACAAA
GGAAAAGGGCCTTTCCGTCCTCAGCCGTCGCTTCATGTGACTCCACGGAGTACCGGGCGCCGTCCAGGCA
CCTCGATTAGTTCTCGAGCTTTTGGAGTACGTCGTCTTTAGGTTGGGGGGAGGGGTTTTATGCGATGGAG
TTTCCCCACACTGAGTGGGTGGAGACTGAAGTTAGGCCAGCTTGGCACTTGATGTAATTCTCCTTGGAAT
TTGCCCTTTTTGAGTTTGGATCTTGGTTCATTCTCAAGCCTCAGACAGTGGTTCAAAGTTTTTTTCTTCC
ATTTCAGGTGTCGTGAGGCTAGCATCGATTGATCAACAAGTTTGTACAAAAAAGTTGGCATGGCGCCTCC
GGCCCCCGGCCCGGCCTCCGGCGGCTCCGGGGAGGTAGACGAGCTGTTCGACGTAAAGAACGCCTTCTAC
ATCGGCAGCTACCAGCAGTGCATAAACGAGGCGCAGCGGGTGAAGCTATCAAGCCCAGAGAGAGACGTGG
AGAGGGACGTCTTCCTGTATAGAGCGTACCTGGCGCAGAGGAAGTTCGGTGTGGTCCTGGATGAGATCAA
GCCCTCCTCGGCCCCTGAGCTCCAGGCCGTGCGCATGTTTGCTGACTACCTCGCCCACGAGAGTCGGAGG
GACAGCATCGTGGCCGAGCTGGACCGAGAGATGAGCAGGAGCGTGGACGTGACCAACACCACCTTCCTGC
TCATGGCCGCCTCCATCTATCTCCACGACCAGAACCCGGATGCCGCCCTGCGTGCGCTGCACCAGGGGGA
CAGCCTGGAGTGCACAGCCATGACAGTGCAGATCCTGCTGAAGCTGGACCGCCTGGACCTCGCCCGGAAG
GAGCTGAAGAGAATGCAGGACCTGGACGAGGATGCCACCCTCACCCAGCTCGCCACTGCCTGGGTCAGCC
TGGCCACGGGTGGTGAGAAGCTGCAGGATGCCTACTACATCTTCCAGGAGATGGCTGACAAGTGCTCGCC
CACCCTGCTGCTGCTCAATGGGCAGGCGGCCTGCCACATGGCCCAGGGCCGCTGGGAGGCCGCTGAGGGC
CTGCTGCAGGAGGCGCTAGACAAGGATAGTGGCTACCCAGAGACGCTGGTCAACCTCATCGTCCTGTCCC
AGCACCTGGGCAAGCCCCCTGAGGTGACAAACCGATACCTGTCCCAGCTGAAGGATGCCCACAGGTCCCA
TCCCTTCATCAAGGAGTACCAGGCCAAGGAGAACGACTTTGACAGGCTGGTGCTACAGTACGCTCCCAGC
GCCTGCCCAACTTTCTTGTACAAAGTGGTTGATATCGGTAAGCCTATCCCTAACCCTCTCCTCGGTCTCG
ATTCTACGTAGTAATGAACTAGTACCGGTTAAGTCGACAATCAACGCGTTAAGTCGACAATCAACCTCTG
GATTACAAAATTTGTGAAAGATTGACTGGTATTCTTAACTATGTTGCTCCTTTTACGCTATGTGGATACG
CTGCTTTAATGCCTTTGTATCATGCTATTGCTTCCCGTATGGCTTTCATTTTCTCCTCCTTGTATAAATC
CTGGTTGCTGTCTCTTTATGAGGAGTTGTGGCCCGTTGTCAGGCAACGTGGCGTGGTGTGCACTGTGTTT
GCTGACGCAACCCCCACTGGTTGGGGCATTGCCACCACCTGTCAGCTCCTTTCCGGGACTTTCGCTTTCC
CCCTCCCTATTGCCACGGCGGAACTCATCGCCGCCTGCCTTGCCCGCTGCTGGACAGGGGCTCGGCTGTT
GGGCACTGACAATTCCGTGGTGTTGTCGGGGAAATCATCGTCCTTTCCTTGGCTGCTCGCCTGTGTTGCC
ACCTGGATTCTGCGCGGGACGTCCTTCTGCTACGTCCCTTCGGCCCTCAATCCAGCGGACCTTCCTTCCC
GCGGCCTGCTGCCGGCTCTGCGGCCTCTTCCGCGTCTTCGCCTTCGCCCTCAGACGAGTCGGATCTCCCT
TTGGGCCGCCTCCCCGCGTCGACTTTAAGACCAATGACTTACAAGGCAGCTGTAGATCTTAGCCACTTTT
TAAAAGAAAAGGGGGGACTGGAAGGGCTAATTCACTCCCAACGAAGACAAGATCTGCTTTTTGCTTGTAC
TGGGTCTCTCTGGTTAGACCAGATCTGAGCCTGGGAGCTCTCTGGCTAACTAGGGAACCCACTGCTTAAG
CCTCAATAAAGCTTGCCTTGAGTGCTTCAAGTAGTGTGTGCCCGTCTGTTGTGTGACTCTGGTAACTAGA
GATCCCTCAGACCCTTTTAGTCAGTGTGGAAAATCTCTAGCAGTACGTATAGTAGTTCATGTCATCTTAT
TATTCAGTATTTATAACTTGCAAAGAAATGAATATCAGAGAGTGAGAGGAACTTGTTTATTGCAGCTTAT
AATGGTTACAAATAAAGCAATAGCATCACAAATTTCACAAATAAAGCATTTTTTTCACTGCATTCTAGTT
GTGGTTTGTCCAAACTCATCAATGTATCTTATCATGTCTGGCTCTAGCTATCCCGCCCCTAACTCCGCCC
ATCCCGCCCCTAACTCCGCCCAGTTCCGCCCATTCTCCGCCCCATGGCTGACTAATTTTTTTTATTTATG
CAGAGGCCGAGGCCGCCTCGGCCTCTGAGCTATTCCAGAAGTAGTGAGGAGGCTTTTTTGGAGGCCTAGG
GACGTACCCAATTCGCCCTATAGTGAGTCGTATTACGCGCGCTCACTGGCCGTCGTTTTACAACGTCGTG
ACTGGGAAAACCCTGGCGTTACCCAACTTAATCGCCTTGCAGCACATCCCCCTTTCGCCAGCTGGCGTAA
TAGCGAAGAGGCCCGCACCGATCGCCCTTCCCAACAGTTGCGCAGCCTGAATGGCGAATGGG
[124 nt withheld, positions 3843-3966]
C
[91 nt withheld, positions 3968-4058]
A
[49 nt withheld, positions 4060-4108]
CCTTTGACGTTGGAGTCCACGTTCTTT
[37 nt withheld, positions 4136-4172]
ACCCTATCTCGGTCTATTCTTTTGATTTATAAGGGATTTTGCCGATTTCGGCCTATTGGTTAAAAAATGA
GCTGATTTAACAAAAATTTAACGCGAATTTTAACAAAATATTAACGCTTACAATTTAGGTGGCACTTTTC
GGGGAAATGTGCGCGGAACCCCTATTTGTTTATTTTTCTAAATACATTCAAATATGTATCCGCTCATGAG
ACAATAACCCTGATAAATGCTTCAATAATATTGAAAAAGGAAGAGTATGAGTATTCAACATTTCCGTGTC
GCCCTTATTCCCTTTTTTGCGGCATTTTGCCTTCCTGTTTTTGCTCACCCAGAAACGCTGGTGAAAGTAA
AAGATGCTGAAGATCAGTTGGGTGCACGAGTGGGTTACATCGAACTGGATCTCAACAGCGGTAAGATCCT
TGAGAGTTTTCGCCCCGAAGAACGTTTTCCAATGATGAGCACTTTTAAAGTTCTGCTATGTGGCGCGGTA
TTATCCCGTATTGACGCCGGGCAAGAGCAACTCGGTCGCCGCATACACTATTCTCAGAATGACTTGGTTG
AGTACTCACCAGTCACAGAAAAGCATCTTACGGATGGCATGACAGTAAGAGAATTATGCAGTGCTGCCAT
AACCATGAGTGATAACACTGCGGCCAACTTACTTCTGACAACGATCGGAGGACCGAAGGAGCTAACCGCT
TTTTTGCACAACATGGGGGATCATGTAACTCGCCTTGATCGTTGGGAACCGGAGCTGAATGAAGCCATAC
CAAACGACGAGCGTGACACCACGATGCCTGTAGCAATGGCAACAACGTTGCGCAAACTATTAACTGGCGA
ACTACTTACTCTAGCTTCCCGGCAACAATTAATAGACTGGATGGAGGCGGATAAAGTTGCAGGACCACTT
CTGCGCTCGGCCCTTCCGGCTGGCTGGTTTATTGCTGATAAATCTGGAGCCGGTGAGCGTGGGTCTCGCG
GTATCATTGCAGCACTGGGGCCAGATGGTAAGCCCTCCCGTATCGTAGTTATCTACACGACGGGGAGTCA
GGCAACTATGGATGAACGAAATAGACAGATCGCTGAGATAGGTGCCTCACTGATTAAGCATTGGTAACTG
TCAGACCAAGTTTACTCATATATACTTTAGATTGATTTAAAACTTCATTTTTAATTTAAAAGGATCTAGG
TGAAGATCCTTTTTGATAATCTCATGACCAAAATCCCTTAACGTGAGTTTTCGTTCCACTGAGCGTCAGA
CCCCGTAGAAAAGATCAAAGGATCTTCTTGAGATCCTTTTTTTCTGCGCGTAATCTGCTGCTTGCAAACA
AAAAAACCACCGCTACCAGCGGTGGTTTGTTTGCCGGATCAAGAGCTACCAACTCTTTTTCCGAAGGTAA
CTGGCTTCAGCAGAGCGCAGATACCAAATACTGTTCTTCTAGTGTAGCCGTAGTTAGGCCACCACTTCAA
GAACTCTGTAGCACCGCCTACATACCTCGCTCTGCTAATCCTGTTACCAGTGGCTGCTGCCAGTGGCGAT
AAGTCGTGTCTTACCGGGTTGGACTCAAGACGATAGTTACCGGATAAGGCGCAGCGGTCGGGCTGAACGG
GGGGTTCGTGCACACAGCCCAGCTTGGAGCGAACGACCTACACCGAACTGAGATACCTACAGCGTGAGCT
ATGAGAAAGCGCCACGCTTCCCGAAGGGAGAAAGGCGGACAGGTATCCGGTAAGCGGCAGGGTCGGAACA
GGAGAGCGCACGAGGGAGCTTCCAGGGGGAAACGCCTGGTATCTTTATAGTCCTGTCGGGTTTCGCCACC
TCTGACTTGAGCGTCGATTTTTGTGATGCTCGTCAGGGGGGCGGAGCCTATGGAAAAACGCCAGCAACGC
GGCCTTTTTACGGTTCCTGGCCTTTTGCTGGCCTTTTGCTCACATGTTCTTTCCTGCGTTATCCCCTGAT
TCTGTGGATAACCGTATTACCGCCTTTGAGTGAGCTGATACCGCTCGCCGCAGCCGAACGACCGAGCGCA
GCGAGTCAGTGAGCGAGGAAGCGGAAGAGCGCCCAATACGCAAACCGCCTCTCCCCGCGCGTTGGCCGAT
TCATTAATGCAGCTGGCACGACAGGTTTCCCGACTGGAAAGCGGGCAGTGAGCGCAACGCAATTAATGTG
AGTTAGCTCACTCATTAGGCACCCCAGGCTTTACACTTTATGCTTCCGGCTCGTATGTTGTGTGGAATTG
TGAGCGGATAACAATTTCACACAGGAAACAGCTATGACCATGATTACGCCAAGCGCGCAATTAACCCTCA
CTAAAGGGAACAAAAGCTGGAGCTGCAAGCTTAATGTAGTCTTATGCAATACTCTTGTAGTCTTGCAACA
TGGTAACGATGAGTTAGCAACATGCCTTACAAGGAGAGAAAAAGCACCGTGCATGCCGATTGGTGGAAGT
AAGGTGGTACGATCGTGCCTTATTAGGAAGGCAACAGACGGGTCTGACATGGATTGGACGAACCACTGAA
TTGCCGCATTGCAGAGATATTGTATTTAAGTGCCTAGCTCGATACATAAACGGGTCTCTCTGGTTAGACC
AGATCTGAGCCTGGGAGCTCTCTGGCTAACTAGGGAACCCACTGCTTAAGCCTCAATAAAGCTTGCCTTG
AGTGCTTCAAGTAGTGTGTGCCCGTCTGTTGTGTGACTCTGGTAACTAGAGATCCCTCAGACCCTTTTAG
TCAGTGTGGAAAATCTCTAGCAGTGGCGCCCGAACAGGGACTTGAAAGCGAAAGGGAAACCAGAGGAGCT
CTCTCGACGCAGGACTCGGCTTGCTGAAGCGCGCACGGCAAGAGGCGAGGGGCGGCGACTGGTGAGTACG
CCAAAAATTTTGACTAGCGGAGGCTAGAAGGAGAGAGATGGGTGCGAGAGCGTCAGTATTAAGCGGGGGA
GAATTAGATCGCGATGGGAAAAAATTCGGTTAAGGCCAGGGGGAAAGAAAAAATATAAATTAAAACATAT
AGTATGGGCAAGCAGGGAGCTAGAACGATTCGCAGTTAATCCTGGCCTGTTAGAAACATCAGAAGGCTGT
AGACAAATACTGGGACAGCTACAACCATCCCTTCAGACAGGATCAGAAGAACTTAGATCATTATATAATA
CAGTAGCAACCCTCTATTGTGTGCATCAAAGGATAGAGATAAAAGACACCAAGGAAGCTTTAGACAAGAT
AGAGGAAGAGCAAAACAAAAGTAAGACCACCGCACAGCAAGCGGCCGCTGATCTTCAGACCTGGAGGAGG
AGATATGAGGGACAATTGGAGAAGTGAATTATATAAATATAAAGTAGTAAAAATTGAACCATTAGGAGTA
GCACCCACCAAGGCAAAGAGAAGAGTGGTGCAGAGAGAAAAAAGAGCAGTGGGAATAGGAGCTTTGTTCC
TTGGGTTCTTGGGAGCAGCAGGAAGCACTATGGGCGCAGCGTCAATGACGCTGACGGTACAGGCCAGACA
ATTATTGTCTGGTATAGTGCAGCAGCAGAACAATTTGCTGAGGGCTATTGAGGCGCAACAGCATCTGTTG
CAACTCACAGTCTGGGGCATCAAGCAGCTCCAGGCAAGAATCCTGGCTGTGGAAAGATACCTAAAGGATC
AACAGCTCCTGGGGATTTGGGGTTGCTCTGGAAAACTCATTTGCACCACTGCTGTGCCTTGGAATGCTAG
TTGGAGTAATAAATCTCTGGAACAGATTTGGAATCACACGACCTGGATGGAGTGGGACAGAGAAATTAAC
AATTACACAAGCTTAATACACTCCTTAATTGAAGAATCGCAAAACCAGCAAGAAAAGAATGAACAAGAAT
TATTGGAATTAGATAAATGGGCAAGTTTGTGGAATTGGTTTAACATAACAAATTGGCTGTGGTATATAAA
ATTATTCATAATGATAGTAGGAGGCTTGGTAGGTTTAAGAATAGTTTTTGCTGTACTTTCTATAGTGAAT
AGAGTTAGGCAGGGATATTCACCATTATCGTTTCAGACCCACCTCCCAACCCCGAGGGGACCCATGCATT
GCATCTCAATTAGTCAGCAACCAGGTGTGGAAAGTCCCCAGGCTCCCCAGCAGGCAGAAGTATGCAAAGC
ATGCGTCTCAATTAGTCAGCAACCATAGTCCCGCCCCTAACTCCGCCCATCCCGCCCCTAACTCCGCCCA
GTTCCGCCCATTCTCCGCCCCATGGCTGACTAATTTTTTTTATTTATGCAGAGGCCGAGGCCGCCTCGGC
CTCTGAGCTATTCCAGAAGTAGTGAGGAGGCTTTTTTGGAGGCCTAGGCTTTTGCAAAAAGCTTTCTAGA
GGTACCACCGGAGCTTACCATGACCGAGTACAAGCCCACGGTGCGCCTCGCCACCCGCGACGACGTCCCC
AGGGCCGTACGCACCCTCGCCGCCGCGTTCGCCGACTACCCCGCCACGCGCCACACCGTCGATCCGGACC
GCCACATCGAGCGGGTCACCGAGCTGCAAGAACTCTTCCTCACGCGCGTCGGGCTCGACATCGGCAAGGT
GTGGGTCGCGGACGACGGCGCCGCCGTGGCGGTCTGGACCACGCCGGAGAGCGTCGAAGCGGGGGCGGTG
TTCGCCGAGATCGGCCCGCGCATGGCCGAGTTGAGCGGTTCCCGGCTGGCCGCGCAGCAACAGATGGAAG
GCCTCCTGGCGCCGCACCGGCCCAAGGAGCCCGCGTGGTTCCTGGCCACCGTCGGCGTCTCGCCCGACCA
CCAGGGCAAGGGTCTGGGCAGCGCCGTCGTGCTCCCCGGAGTGGAGGCGGCCGAGCGCGCCGGGGTGCCC
GCCTTCCTGGAGACCTCCGCGCCCCGCAACCTCCCCTTCTACGAGCGGCTCGGCTTCACCGTCACCGCCG
ACGTCGAGGTGCCCGAAGGACCGCGCACCTGGTGCATGACCCGCAAGCCCGGTGCCAGTTAACGAATTCT
AGATCTTGAGACAAATGGCAGTATTCATCCACAATTTTAAAAGAAAAGGGGGGATTGGGGGGTACAGTGC
AGGGGAAAGAATAGTAGACATAATAGCAACAGACATACAAACTAAAGAATTACAAAAACAAATTACAAAA
ATTCAAAATTTTCGGGTTTATTACAGGGACAGCAGAGATCCACTTTGGCGCC
Features (pLannotate 1.2.2; 33 found; start..end, strand, type, name):
     25..91      +  CDS            small t antigen (fragment): SV40 (simian virus 40) small t antigen
     98..1276    +  promoter       EF-1α promoter: strong constitutive promoter for human elongation factor EF-1α
   1297..1314    +  protein_bind   attB1 (fragment): mutant version of attB; core recombination site for the Gateway® BP reaction BP Clonase™
   1320..2243    +  CDS            COPE: COPE_HUMAN - Experimental evidence at protein level: Swiss-Prot protein existence level 1. The coatomer is a cytosolic protein complex that binds to dilysine motifs and reversibly associates with Golgi non-clathrin- coated vesicles, which further mediate biosynthetic protein transport from the ER, via the Golgi up to the trans Golgi network. The coatomer complex is required for budding from Golgi membranes, and is essential for the retrograde Golgi-to-ER transport of dilysine-tagged proteins. In mammals, the coatomer can only be recruited by membranes associated with ADP-ribosylation factors (
   2246..2269    -  protein_bind   attB2: mutant version of attB; recombination site for the Gateway® BP reaction BP Clonase™
   2277..2318    +  CDS            V5 tag: epitope tag from simian virus 5
   2369..2957    +  misc_feature   WPRE: woodchuck hepatitis virus posttranscriptional regulatory element
   3008..3027    +  misc_feature   cPPT/CTS (fragment): central polypurine tract and central termination sequence of HIV-1
   3029..3262    +  LTR            3' LTR (ΔU3): self-inactivating 3' long terminal repeat (LTR) from HIV-1
   3340..3461    +  polyA_signal   SV40 poly(A) signal: SV40 polyadenylation signal
   3501..3636    +  rep_origin     SV40 ori: SV40 origin of replication
   3657..3675    -  promoter       T7 promoter: promoter for bacteriophage T7 RNA polymerase
   3683..3838    +  CDS            lacZα (fragment): LacZα fragment of β-galactosidase; lacZ fragment
   3843..4271    +  rep_origin     f1 ori (sequence partly withheld): f1 bacteriophage origin of replication; arrow indicates direction of (+) strand synthesis
   4324..4428    +  promoter       AmpR promoter: bla
   4429..5289    +  CDS            AmpR: β-lactamase; bla; confers resistance to ampicillin, carbenicillin, and related antibiotics
   5460..6048    +  rep_origin     ori: high-copy-number ColE1/pMB1/pBR322/pUC origin of replication
   6231..6323    +  CDS            lacI (fragment): lac repressor; lacI; The lac repressor binds to the lac operator to inhibit transcription in E. coli. This inhibition can be relieved by adding lactose or isopropyl-β-D-thiogalactopyranoside (IPTG).
   6336..6357    +  protein_bind   CAP binding site: CAP binding activates transcription in the presence of cAMP. E. coli catabolite activator protein
   6372..6402    +  promoter       lac promoter: promoter for the E. coli lac operon
   6410..6426    +  protein_bind   lac operator: The lac repressor binds to the lac operator to inhibit transcription in E. coli. This inhibition can be relieved by adding lactose or isopropyl-β-D-thiogalactopyranoside (IPTG). lac repressor encoded by lacI
   6471..6489    +  promoter       T3 promoter: promoter for bacteriophage T3 RNA polymerase
   6517..6743    +  promoter       RSV promoter: Rous sarcoma virus enhancer/promoter
   6744..6924    +  LTR            5' LTR (truncated): truncated 5' long terminal repeat (LTR) from HIV-1
   6971..7096    +  misc_feature   HIV-1 Ψ: packaging signal of human immunodeficiency virus type 1
   7080..7443    +  CDS            HIV-1 gag (fragment): gag protein from human immunodeficiency virus 1; gag
   7589..7822    +  misc_feature   RRE: The Rev response element (RRE) of HIV-1 allows for Rev-dependent mRNA export from the nucleus to the cytoplasm.
   8199..8225    +  CDS            Rev (fragment): human immunodeficiency virus 1 (HIV-1) Rev protein; rev; enhances nuclear export of unspliced and incompletely spliced viral mRNAs
   8232..8255    +  promoter       SV40 promoter (fragment): SV40 early promoter
   8256..8327    +  promoter       SV40 promoter (fragment): SV40 enhancer and early promoter
   8351..8486    +  rep_origin     SV40 ori: SV40 origin of replication
   8532..9128    +  CDS            PuroR (fragment): puromycin N-acetyltransferase; pac from Streptomyces; confers resistance to puromycin
   9177..9294    +  misc_feature   cPPT/CTS: central polypurine tract and central termination sequence of HIV-1
