>Addgene plasmid #98327 | COPE_pLX307 | addgene full sequence | sequence record 190395 | Addgene NGS Result
GGCTCGAGGCCTGCAGGTGCAAAGATGGATAAAGTTTTAAACAGAGAGGAATCTTTGCAGCTAATGGACC
TTCTAGGTCTTGAAAGGAGTGGGAATTGGCTCCGGTGCCCGTCAGTGGGCAGAGCGCACATCGCCCACAG
TCCCCGAGAAGTTGGGGGGAGGGGTCGGCAATTGAACCGGTGCCTAGAGAAGGTGGCGCGGGGTAAACTG
GGAAAGTGATGTCGTGTACTGGCTCCGCCTTTTTCCCGAGGGTGGGGGAGAACCGTATATAAGTGCAGTA
GTCGCCGTGAACGTTCTTTTTCGCAACGGGTTTGCCGCCAGAACACAGGTAAGTGCCGTGTGTGGTTCCC
GCGGGCCTGGCCTCTTTACGGGTTATGGCCCTTGCGTGCCTTGAATTACTTCCACCTGGCTGCAGTACGT
GATTCTTGATCCCGAGCTTCGGGTTGGAAGTGGGTGGGAGAGTTCGAGGCCTTGCGCTTAAGGAGCCCCT
TCGCCTCGTGCTTGAGTTGAGGCCTGGCCTGGGCGCTGGGGCCGCCGCGTGCGAATCTGGTGGCACCTTC
GCGCCTGTCTCGCTGCTTTCGATAAGTCTCTAGCCATTTAAAATTTTTGATGACCTGCTGCGACGCTTTT
TTTCTGGCAAGATAGTCTTGTAAATGCGGGCCAAGATCTGCACACTGGTATTTCGGTTTTTGGGGCCGCG
GGCGGCGACGGGGCCCGTGCGTCCCAGCGCACATGTTCGGCGAGGCGGGGCCTGCGAGCGCGGCCACCGA
GAATCGGACGGGGGTAGTCTCAAGCTGGCCGGCCTGCTCTGGTGCCTGGCCTCGCGCCGCCGTGTATCGC
CCCGCCCTGGGCGGCAAGGCTGGCCCGGTCGGCACCAGTTGCGTGAGCGGAAAGATGGCCGCTTCCCGGC
CCTGCTGCAGGGAGCTCAAAATGGAGGACGCGGCGCTCGGGAGAGCGGGCGGGTGAGTCACCCACACAAA
GGAAAAGGGCCTTTCCGTCCTCAGCCGTCGCTTCATGTGACTCCACGGAGTACCGGGCGCCGTCCAGGCA
CCTCGATTAGTTCTCGAGCTTTTGGAGTACGTCGTCTTTAGGTTGGGGGGAGGGGTTTTATGCGATGGAG
TTTCCCCACACTGAGTGGGTGGAGACTGAAGTTAGGCCAGCTTGGCACTTGATGTAATTCTCCTTGGAAT
TTGCCCTTTTTGAGTTTGGATCTTGGTTCATTCTCAAGCCTCAGACAGTGGTTCAAAGTTTTTTTCTTCC
ATTTCAGGTGTCGTGAGGCTAGCATCGATTGATCAACAAGTTTGTACAAAAAAGTTGGCATGGCGCCTCC
GGCCCCCGGCCCGGCCTCCGGCGGCTCCGGGGAGGTAGACGAGCTGTTCGACGTAAAGAACGCCTTCTAC
ATCGGCAGCTACCAGCAGTGCATAAACGAGGCGCAGCGGGTGAAGCTGTCAAGCCCAGAGAGAGACGTGG
AGAGGGACGTCTTCCTGTATAGAGCGTACCTGGCGCAGAGGAAGTTCGGTGTGGTCCTGGATGAGATCAA
GCCCTCCTCGGCCCCTGAGCTCCAGGCCGTGCGCATGTTTGCTGACTACCTCGCCCACGAGAGTCGGAGG
GACAGCATCGTGGCCGAGCTGGACCGAGAGATGAGCAGGAGCGTGGACGTGACCAACACCACCTTCCTGC
TCATGGCCGCCTCCATCTATCTCCACGACCAGAACCCGGATGCCGCCCTGCGTGCGCTGCACCAGGGGGA
CAGCCTGGAGTGCACAGCCATGACAGTGCAGATCCTGCTGAAGCTGGACCGCCTGGACCTCGCCCGGAAG
GAGCTGAAGAGAATGCAGGACCTGGACGAGGATGCCACCCTCACCCAGCTCGCCACTGCCTGGGTCAGCC
TGGCCACGGGTGGTGAGAAGCTGCAGGATGCCTACTACATCTTCCAGGAGATGGCTGACAAGTGCTCGCC
CACCCTGCTGCTGCTCAATGGGCAGGCGGCCTGCCACATGGCCCAGGGCCGCTGGGAGGCCGCTGAGGGC
CTGCTGCAGGAGGCGCTAGACAAGGATAGTGGCTACCCGGAGACGCTGGTCAACCTCATCGTCCTGTCCC
AGCACCTGGGCAAGCCCCCTGAGGTGACAAACCGATACCTGTCCCAGCTGAAGGATGCCCACAGGTCCCA
TCCCTTCATCAAGGAGTACCAGGCCAAGGAGAACGACTTTGACAGGCTGGTGCTACAGTACGCTCCCAGC
GCCTGCCCAACTTTCTTGTACAAAGTGGTTGATATCGGTAAGCCTATCCCTAACCCTCTCCTCGGTCTCG
ATTCTACGTAGTAATGAACTAGTCCGTAACTTGAAAGTATTTCGATTTCTTGGCTTTATATATCTTGTGG
AAAGGACGACATATAACAGGGAATATTACCCAGACGCGTTAAGTCGACAATCAACCTCTGGATTACAAAA
TTTGTGAAAGATTGACTGGTATTCTTAACTATGTTGCTCCTTTTACGCTATGTGGATACGCTGCTTTAAT
GCCTTTGTATCATGCTATTGCTTCCCGTATGGCTTTCATTTTCTCCTCCTTGTATAAATCCTGGTTGCTG
TCTCTTTATGAGGAGTTGTGGCCCGTTGTCAGGCAACGTGGCGTGGTGTGCACTGTGTTTGCTGACGCAA
CCCCCACTGGTTGGGGCATTGCCACCACCTGTCAGCTCCTTTCCGGGACTTTCGCTTTCCCCCTCCCTAT
TGCCACGGCGGAACTCATCGCCGCCTGCCTTGCCCGCTGCTGGACAGGGGCTCGGCTGTTGGGCACTGAC
AATTCCGTGGTGTTGTCGGGGAAATCATCGTCCTTTCCTTGGCTGCTCGCCTGTGTTGCCACCTGGATTC
TGCGCGGGACGTCCTTCTGCTACGTCCCTTCGGCCCTCAATCCAGCGGACCTTCCTTCCCGCGGCCTGCT
GCCGGCTCTGCGGCCTCTTCCGCGTCTTCGCCTTCGCCCTCAGACGAGTCGGATCTCCCTTTGGGCCGCC
TCCCCGCGTCGACTTTAAGACCAATGACTTACAAGGCAGCTGTAGATCTTAGCCACTTTTTAAAAGAAAA
GGGGGGACTGGAAGGGCTAATTCACTCCCAACGAAGACAAGATCTGCTTTTTGCTTGTACTGGGTCTCTC
TGGTTAGACCAGATCTGAGCCTGGGAGCTCTCTGGCTAACTAGGGAACCCACTGCTTAAGCCTCAATAAA
GCTTGCCTTGAGTGCTTCAAGTAGTGTGTGCCCGTCTGTTGTGTGACTCTGGTAACTAGAGATCCCTCAG
ACCCTTTTAGTCAGTGTGGAAAATCTCTAGCAGTACGTATAGTAGTTCATGTCATCTTATTATTCAGTAT
TTATAACTTGCAAAGAAATGAATATCAGAGAGTGAGAGGAACTTGTTTATTGCAGCTTATAATGGTTACA
AATAAAGCAATAGCATCACAAATTTCACAAATAAAGCATTTTTTTCACTGCATTCTAGTTGTGGTTTGTC
CAAACTCATCAATGTATCTTATCATGTCTGGCTCTAGCTATCCCGCCCCTAACTCCGCCCATCCCGCCCC
TAACTCCGCCCAGTTCCGCCCATTCTCCGCCCCATGGCTGACTAATTTTTTTTATTTATGCAGAGGCCGA
GGCCGCCTCGGCCTCTGAGCTATTCCAGAAGTAGTGAGGAGGCTTTTTTGGAGGCCTAGGGACGTACCCA
ATTCGCCCTATAGTGAGTCGTATTACGCGCGCTCACTGGCCGTCGTTTTACAACGTCGTGACTGGGAAAA
CCCTGGCGTTACCCAACTTAATCGCCTTGCAGCACATCCCCCTTTCGCCAGCTGGCGTAATAGCGAAGAG
GCCCGCACCGATCGCCCTTCCCAACAGTTGCGCAGCCTGAATGGCGAATGGG
[124 nt withheld, positions 3903-4026]
C
[91 nt withheld, positions 4028-4118]
A
[49 nt withheld, positions 4120-4168]
CCTTTGACGTTGGAGTCCACGTTCTTT
[37 nt withheld, positions 4196-4232]
ACCCTATCTCGGTCTATTCTTTTGATTTATAAGGGATTTTGCCGATTTCGGCCTATTGGTTAAAAAATGA
GCTGATTTAACAAAAATTTAACGCGAATTTTAACAAAATATTAACGCTTACAATTTAGGTGGCACTTTTC
GGGGAAATGTGCGCGGAACCCCTATTTGTTTATTTTTCTAAATACATTCAAATATGTATCCGCTCATGAG
ACAATAACCCTGATAAATGCTTCAATAATATTGAAAAAGGAAGAGTATGAGTATTCAACATTTCCGTGTC
GCCCTTATTCCCTTTTTTGCGGCATTTTGCCTTCCTGTTTTTGCTCACCCAGAAACGCTGGTGAAAGTAA
AAGATGCTGAAGATCAGTTGGGTGCACGAGTGGGTTACATCGAACTGGATCTCAACAGCGGTAAGATCCT
TGAGAGTTTTCGCCCCGAAGAACGTTTTCCAATGATGAGCACTTTTAAAGTTCTGCTATGTGGCGCGGTA
TTATCCCGTATTGACGCCGGGCAAGAGCAACTCGGTCGCCGCATACACTATTCTCAGAATGACTTGGTTG
AGTACTCACCAGTCACAGAAAAGCATCTTACGGATGGCATGACAGTAAGAGAATTATGCAGTGCTGCCAT
AACCATGAGTGATAACACTGCGGCCAACTTACTTCTGACAACGATCGGAGGACCGAAGGAGCTAACCGCT
TTTTTGCACAACATGGGGGATCATGTAACTCGCCTTGATCGTTGGGAACCGGAGCTGAATGAAGCCATAC
CAAACGACGAGCGTGACACCACGATGCCTGTAGCAATGGCAACAACGTTGCGCAAACTATTAACTGGCGA
ACTACTTACTCTAGCTTCCCGGCAACAATTAATAGACTGGATGGAGGCGGATAAAGTTGCAGGACCACTT
CTGCGCTCGGCCCTTCCGGCTGGCTGGTTTATTGCTGATAAATCTGGAGCCGGTGAGCGTGGGTCTCGCG
GTATCATTGCAGCACTGGGGCCAGATGGTAAGCCCTCCCGTATCGTAGTTATCTACACGACGGGGAGTCA
GGCAACTATGGATGAACGAAATAGACAGATCGCTGAGATAGGTGCCTCACTGATTAAGCATTGGTAACTG
TCAGACCAAGTTTACTCATATATACTTTAGATTGATTTAAAACTTCATTTTTAATTTAAAAGGATCTAGG
TGAAGATCCTTTTTGATAATCTCATGACCAAAATCCCTTAACGTGAGTTTTCGTTCCACTGAGCGTCAGA
CCCCGTAGAAAAGATCAAAGGATCTTCTTGAGATCCTTTTTTTCTGCGCGTAATCTGCTGCTTGCAAACA
AAAAAACCACCGCTACCAGCGGTGGTTTGTTTGCCGGATCAAGAGCTACCAACTCTTTTTCCGAAGGTAA
CTGGCTTCAGCAGAGCGCAGATACCAAATACTGTTCTTCTAGTGTAGCCGTAGTTAGGCCACCACTTCAA
GAACTCTGTAGCACCGCCTACATACCTCGCTCTGCTAATCCTGTTACCAGTGGCTGCTGCCAGTGGCGAT
AAGTCGTGTCTTACCGGGTTGGACTCAAGACGATAGTTACCGGATAAGGCGCAGCGGTCGGGCTGAACGG
GGGGTTCGTGCACACAGCCCAGCTTGGAGCGAACGACCTACACCGAACTGAGATACCTACAGCGTGAGCT
ATGAGAAAGCGCCACGCTTCCCGAAGGGAGAAAGGCGGACAGGTATCCGGTAAGCGGCAGGGTCGGAACA
GGAGAGCGCACGAGGGAGCTTCCAGGGGGAAACGCCTGGTATCTTTATAGTCCTGTCGGGTTTCGCCACC
TCTGACTTGAGCGTCGATTTTTGTGATGCTCGTCAGGGGGGCGGAGCCTATGGAAAAACGCCAGCAACGC
GGCCTTTTTACGGTTCCTGGCCTTTTGCTGGCCTTTTGCTCACATGTTCTTTCCTGCGTTATCCCCTGAT
TCTGTGGATAACCGTATTACCGCCTTTGAGTGAGCTGATACCGCTCGCCGCAGCCGAACGACCGAGCGCA
GCGAGTCAGTGAGCGAGGAAGCGGAAGAGCGCCCAATACGCAAACCGCCTCTCCCCGCGCGTTGGCCGAT
TCATTAATGCAGCTGGCACGACAGGTTTCCCGACTGGAAAGCGGGCAGTGAGCGCAACGCAATTAATGTG
AGTTAGCTCACTCATTAGGCACCCCAGGCTTTACACTTTATGCTTCCGGCTCGTATGTTGTGTGGAATTG
TGAGCGGATAACAATTTCACACAGGAAACAGCTATGACCATGATTACGCCAAGCGCGCAATTAACCCTCA
CTAAAGGGAACAAAAGCTGGAGCTGCAAGCTTAATGTAGTCTTATGCAATACTCTTGTAGTCTTGCAACA
TGGTAACGATGAGTTAGCAACATGCCTTACAAGGAGAGAAAAAGCACCGTGCATGCCGATTGGTGGAAGT
AAGGTGGTACGATCGTGCCTTATTAGGAAGGCAACAGACGGGTCTGACATGGATTGGACGAACCACTGAA
TTGCCGCATTGCAGAGATATTGTATTTAAGTGCCTAGCTCGATACATAAACGGGTCTCTCTGGTTAGACC
AGATCTGAGCCTGGGAGCTCTCTGGCTAACTAGGGAACCCACTGCTTAAGCCTCAATAAAGCTTGCCTTG
AGTGCTTCAAGTAGTGTGTGCCCGTCTGTTGTGTGACTCTGGTAACTAGAGATCCCTCAGACCCTTTTAG
TCAGTGTGGAAAATCTCTAGCAGTGGCGCCCGAACAGGGACTTGAAAGCGAAAGGGAAACCAGAGGAGCT
CTCTCGACGCAGGACTCGGCTTGCTGAAGCGCGCACGGCAAGAGGCGAGGGGCGGCGACTGGTGAGTACG
CCAAAAATTTTGACTAGCGGAGGCTAGAAGGAGAGAGATGGGTGCGAGAGCGTCAGTATTAAGCGGGGGA
GAATTAGATCGCGATGGGAAAAAATTCGGTTAAGGCCAGGGGGAAAGAAAAAATATAAATTAAAACATAT
AGTATGGGCAAGCAGGGAGCTAGAACGATTCGCAGTTAATCCTGGCCTGTTAGAAACATCAGAAGGCTGT
AGACAAATACTGGGACAGCTACAACCATCCCTTCAGACAGGATCAGAAGAACTTAGATCATTATATAATA
CAGTAGCAACCCTCTATTGTGTGCATCAAAGGATAGAGATAAAAGACACCAAGGAAGCTTTAGACAAGAT
AGAGGAAGAGCAAAACAAAAGTAAGACCACCGCACAGCAAGCGGCCGCTGATCTTCAGACCTGGAGGAGG
AGATATGAGGGACAATTGGAGAAGTGAATTATATAAATATAAAGTAGTAAAAATTGAACCATTAGGAGTA
GCACCCACCAAGGCAAAGAGAAGAGTGGTGCAGAGAGAAAAAAGAGCAGTGGGAATAGGAGCTTTGTTCC
TTGGGTTCTTGGGAGCAGCAGGAAGCACTATGGGCGCAGCGTCAATGACGCTGACGGTACAGGCCAGACA
ATTATTGTCTGGTATAGTGCAGCAGCAGAACAATTTGCTGAGGGCTATTGAGGCGCAACAGCATCTGTTG
CAACTCACAGTCTGGGGCATCAAGCAGCTCCAGGCAAGAATCCTGGCTGTGGAAAGATACCTAAAGGATC
AACAGCTCCTGGGGATTTGGGGTTGCTCTGGAAAACTCATTTGCACCACTGCTGTGCCTTGGAATGCTAG
TTGGAGTAATAAATCTCTGGAACAGATTTGGAATCACACGACCTGGATGGAGTGGGACAGAGAAATTAAC
AATTACACAAGCTTAATACACTCCTTAATTGAAGAATCGCAAAACCAGCAAGAAAAGAATGAACAAGAAT
TATTGGAATTAGATAAATGGGCAAGTTTGTGGAATTGGTTTAACATAACAAATTGGCTGTGGTATATAAA
ATTATTCATAATGATAGTAGGAGGCTTGGTAGGTTTAAGAATAGTTTTTGCTGTACTTTCTATAGTGAAT
AGAGTTAGGCAGGGATATTCACCATTATCGTTTCAGACCCACCTCCCAACCCCGAGGGGACCCATGCATT
GCATCTCAATTAGTCAGCAACCAGGTGTGGAAAGTCCCCAGGCTCCCCAGCAGGCAGAAGTATGCAAAGC
ATGCGTCTCAATTAGTCAGCAACCATAGTCCCGCCCCTAACTCCGCCCATCCCGCCCCTAACTCCGCCCA
GTTCCGCCCATTCTCCGCCCCATGGCTGACTAATTTTTTTTATTTATGCAGAGGCCGAGGCCGCCTCGGC
CTCTGAGCTATTCCAGAAGTAGTGAGGAGGCTTTTTTGGAGGCCTAGGCTTTTGCAAAAAGCTTTCTAGA
GGTACCACCGGAGCTTACCATGACCGAGTACAAGCCCACGGTGCGCCTCGCCACCCGCGACGACGTCCCC
AGGGCCGTACGCACCCTCGCCGCCGCGTTCGCCGACTACCCCGCCACGCGCCACACCGTCGATCCGGACC
GCCACATCGAGCGGGTCACCGAGCTGCAAGAACTCTTCCTCACGCGCGTCGGGCTCGACATCGGCAAGGT
GTGGGTCGCGGACGACGGCGCCGCCGTGGCGGTCTGGACCACGCCGGAGAGCGTCGAAGCGGGGGCGGTG
TTCGCCGAGATCGGCCCGCGCATGGCCGAGTTGAGCGGTTCCCGGCTGGCCGCGCAGCAACAGATGGAAG
GCCTCCTGGCGCCGCACCGGCCCAAGGAGCCCGCGTGGTTCCTGGCCACCGTCGGCGTCTCGCCCGACCA
CCAGGGCAAGGGTCTGGGCAGCGCCGTCGTGCTCCCCGGAGTGGAGGCGGCCGAGCGCGCCGGGGTGCCC
GCCTTCCTGGAGACCTCCGCGCCCCGCAACCTCCCCTTCTACGAGCGGCTCGGCTTCACCGTCACCGCCG
ACGTCGAGGTGCCCGAAGGACCGCGCACCTGGTGCATGACCCGCAAGCCCGGTGCCAGTTAACGAATTCT
AGATCTTGAGACAAATGGCAGTATTCATCCACAATTTTAAAAGAAAAGGGGGGATTGGGGGGTACAGTGC
AGGGGAAAGAATAGTAGACATAATAGCAACAGACATACAAACTAAAGAATTACAAAAACAAATTACAAAA
ATTCAAAATTTTCGGGTTTATTACAGGGACAGCAGAGATCCACTTTGGCGCC
Features (pLannotate 1.2.2; 34 found; start..end, strand, type, name):
     25..91      +  CDS            small t antigen (fragment): SV40 (simian virus 40) small t antigen
     98..1276    +  promoter       EF-1α promoter: strong constitutive promoter for human elongation factor EF-1α
   1297..1314    +  protein_bind   attB1 (fragment): mutant version of attB; core recombination site for the Gateway® BP reaction BP Clonase™
   1320..2243    +  CDS            COPE: COPE_HUMAN - Experimental evidence at protein level: Swiss-Prot protein existence level 1. The coatomer is a cytosolic protein complex that binds to dilysine motifs and reversibly associates with Golgi non-clathrin- coated vesicles, which further mediate biosynthetic protein transport from the ER, via the Golgi up to the trans Golgi network. The coatomer complex is required for budding from Golgi membranes, and is essential for the retrograde Golgi-to-ER transport of dilysine-tagged proteins. In mammals, the coatomer can only be recruited by membranes associated with ADP-ribosylation factors (
   2246..2269    -  protein_bind   attB2: mutant version of attB; recombination site for the Gateway® BP reaction BP Clonase™
   2277..2318    +  CDS            V5 tag: epitope tag from simian virus 5
   2334..2387    +  promoter       U6 promoter (fragment): RNA polymerase III promoter for human U6 snRNA
   2429..3017    +  misc_feature   WPRE: woodchuck hepatitis virus posttranscriptional regulatory element
   3068..3087    +  misc_feature   cPPT/CTS (fragment): central polypurine tract and central termination sequence of HIV-1
   3089..3322    +  LTR            3' LTR (ΔU3): self-inactivating 3' long terminal repeat (LTR) from HIV-1
   3400..3521    +  polyA_signal   SV40 poly(A) signal: SV40 polyadenylation signal
   3561..3696    +  rep_origin     SV40 ori: SV40 origin of replication
   3717..3735    -  promoter       T7 promoter: promoter for bacteriophage T7 RNA polymerase
   3743..3898    +  CDS            lacZα (fragment): LacZα fragment of β-galactosidase; lacZ fragment
   3903..4331    +  rep_origin     f1 ori (sequence partly withheld): f1 bacteriophage origin of replication; arrow indicates direction of (+) strand synthesis
   4384..4488    +  promoter       AmpR promoter: bla
   4489..5349    +  CDS            AmpR: β-lactamase; bla; confers resistance to ampicillin, carbenicillin, and related antibiotics
   5520..6108    +  rep_origin     ori: high-copy-number ColE1/pMB1/pBR322/pUC origin of replication
   6291..6383    +  CDS            lacI (fragment): lac repressor; lacI; The lac repressor binds to the lac operator to inhibit transcription in E. coli. This inhibition can be relieved by adding lactose or isopropyl-β-D-thiogalactopyranoside (IPTG).
   6396..6417    +  protein_bind   CAP binding site: CAP binding activates transcription in the presence of cAMP. E. coli catabolite activator protein
   6432..6462    +  promoter       lac promoter: promoter for the E. coli lac operon
   6470..6486    +  protein_bind   lac operator: The lac repressor binds to the lac operator to inhibit transcription in E. coli. This inhibition can be relieved by adding lactose or isopropyl-β-D-thiogalactopyranoside (IPTG). lac repressor encoded by lacI
   6531..6549    +  promoter       T3 promoter: promoter for bacteriophage T3 RNA polymerase
   6577..6803    +  promoter       RSV promoter: Rous sarcoma virus enhancer/promoter
   6804..6984    +  LTR            5' LTR (truncated): truncated 5' long terminal repeat (LTR) from HIV-1
   7031..7156    +  misc_feature   HIV-1 Ψ: packaging signal of human immunodeficiency virus type 1
   7140..7503    +  CDS            HIV-1 gag (fragment): gag protein from human immunodeficiency virus 1; gag
   7649..7882    +  misc_feature   RRE: The Rev response element (RRE) of HIV-1 allows for Rev-dependent mRNA export from the nucleus to the cytoplasm.
   8259..8285    +  CDS            Rev (fragment): human immunodeficiency virus 1 (HIV-1) Rev protein; rev; enhances nuclear export of unspliced and incompletely spliced viral mRNAs
   8292..8315    +  promoter       SV40 promoter (fragment): SV40 early promoter
   8316..8387    +  promoter       SV40 promoter (fragment): SV40 enhancer and early promoter
   8411..8546    +  rep_origin     SV40 ori: SV40 origin of replication
   8592..9188    +  CDS            PuroR (fragment): puromycin N-acetyltransferase; pac from Streptomyces; confers resistance to puromycin
   9237..9354    +  misc_feature   cPPT/CTS: central polypurine tract and central termination sequence of HIV-1
