[The description below was written by a language model from this plasmid's Addgene catalogue record and pLannotate feature annotations shown in this document.]
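Description:
COPE_pLX307 is a lentiviral mammalian expression plasmid in which the human COPE open reading frame, encoding the epsilon subunit of the coatomer (COPI) complex involved in Golgi vesicle budding and retrograde Golgi-to-ER transport, was placed in the pLX307 backbone by Gateway cloning. The ORF is flanked by attB1 and attB2 recombination sites and sits downstream of the strong constitutive human EF-1α promoter (listed as "E1Fa" in the catalogue entry). It is followed by a backbone-encoded V5 epitope, which gives a C-terminally tagged protein that can be detected or immunoprecipitated with anti-V5 reagents. A WPRE downstream of the cassette enhances transcript stability and expression.

The transfer-vector architecture is third-generation and self-inactivating. An RSV promoter drives a truncated HIV-1 5' LTR, followed by the Ψ packaging signal with a gag fragment, the RRE for Rev-dependent export of the genomic RNA, and a cPPT/CTS. The ΔU3 3' LTR is followed by an SV40 polyadenylation signal. Upstream of the EF-1α cassette, an SV40 early promoter drives puromycin N-acetyltransferase, so transduced cells can be selected with puromycin. In bacteria the plasmid is maintained through a high-copy ColE1/pUC origin and ampicillin resistance, and an f1 origin is also present.

Two full sequences are on record. The repository's sequencing result is 60 nt longer than the depositor's, with the extra sequence between the V5 tag and the WPRE, where a short U6 promoter fragment is annotated. All other features match. The stated purpose is lentiviral expression of COPE, and the associated publication concerns candidate genes in β-catenin-active cancers.
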