Addgene plasmid #98327: COPE_pLX307
Purpose: Lentiviral expression of COPE
Depositing lab: William Hahn & Sefi Rosenbluh. Depositing organization: Monash University. Publication: Genetic and Proteomic Interrogation of Lower Confidence Candidate Genes Reveals Signaling Networks in beta-Catenin-Active Cancers. Rosenbluh J, Mercer J, Shrestha Y, Oliver R, Tamayo P, Doench JG, Tirosh I, Piccioni F, Hartenian E, Horn H, Fagbami L, Root DE, Jaffe J, Lage K, Boehm JS, Hahn WC. Cell Syst. 2016 Sep 28;3(3):302-316.e4. doi: 10.1016/j.cels.2016.09.001. PubMed 27684187.
Backbone
  Vector backbone: pLX307
  Backbone manufacturer: David Root (Addgene plasmid # 41392)
  Vector type: Mammalian Expression, Lentiviral
  Selectable markers: Puromycin
Growth in bacteria
  Bacterial resistance: Ampicillin, 100 μg/mL
  Growth temperature: 37°C
  Growth strain: NEB Stable
  Copy number: High Copy
Gene/Insert
  Gene/Insert name: COPE
  Species: H. sapiens (human)
  Entrez Gene: COPE (a.k.a. epsilon-COP)
  Promoter: E1Fa
  Tag / fusion protein: V5 (C terminal on backbone)
  Cloning method: Gateway Cloning
  Sequencing primers: 5′ TTCTTCCATTTCAGGTGTCGTGAG; 3′ GTGGATACGCTGCTTTAATGCCTT
Terms and licenses: Academic/Nonprofit Terms; Industry Terms: Not Available to Industry
How to cite: COPE_pLX307 was a gift from William Hahn & Sefi Rosenbluh (Addgene plasmid # 98327 ; http://n2t.net/addgene:98327 ; RRID:Addgene_98327)
